Addgene plasmid #42449: ACOT4A
Purpose: Bacterial expression for structure determination; may not be full ORF
Depositing lab: Nicola Burgess-Brown. Depositing organization: University of Oxford.
Backbone
  Vector backbone: pNIC28-Bsa4
  Backbone manufacturer: SGC
  Vector type: Bacterial Expression
Growth in bacteria
  Bacterial resistance: Kanamycin, 50 μg/mL
  Growth temperature: 37°C
  Growth strain: Mach1 ;
  Copy number: High Copy
Gene/Insert
  Gene/Insert name: ACOT4A (alt names: ACOT4; gi|60551129; PDB:3K2I)
  Species: H. sapiens (human)
  Insert size (bp): 1360
  Mutation: See Comments
  Entrez Gene: ACOT4 (a.k.a. PTE-Ib, PTE1B, PTE2B)
  Tag / fusion protein: His6-TEV (N terminal on insert)
  Cloning method: Ligation Independent Cloning
  Sequencing primers: 5′ T7; 3′ T7-term
Terms and licenses: Academic/Nonprofit Terms; Industry Terms: Not Available to Industry
Depositor comments: http://www.thesgc.org/structures/3K2I/ Use BL21(DE3)-R3-pRARE2 strain for expression.
How to cite: ACOT4A was a gift from Nicola Burgess-Brown (Addgene plasmid # 42449 ; http://n2t.net/addgene:42449 ; RRID:Addgene_42449)
