[The description below was written by a language model from this plasmid's Addgene catalogue record.]
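Description:
ACOT4A is a bacterial expression plasmid built on the pNIC28-Bsa4 backbone from the Structural Genomics Consortium, carrying a human ACOT4 (acyl-CoA thioesterase 4, also known as PTE-Ib, PTE1B or PTE2B) coding fragment of about 1,360 bp. It is maintained in E. coli as a high-copy plasmid under kanamycin selection. The insert was introduced by ligation-independent cloning, the standard high-throughput route for this vector series. The record lists T7 and T7-terminator as the flanking sequencing primers, which is consistent with a T7 promoter-driven expression cassette, although the promoter itself is not explicitly stated and no feature table is provided.

The protein is produced with an N-terminal hexahistidine tag followed by a TEV protease recognition site, so it can be captured by immobilised metal affinity chromatography and the tag then cleaved away to leave near-native protein. The construct was designed for structure determination and is linked to a deposited crystal structure. As is usual for such constructs, the insert may represent a domain-bounded or truncated region chosen for crystallisation rather than the full open reading frame. The mutation field only refers to the depositor comments, which do not spell out any specific sequence changes, so exact construct boundaries and any substitutions are not stated in the record. The depositor indicates expression in a DE3-type strain carrying a rare-codon tRNA plasmid, which supplies T7 RNA polymerase and helps translation of human codons. Typical uses are recombinant production of ACOT4 for crystallography, biophysical work or enzymatic assays.
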