>Addgene plasmid #42449 | ACOT4A | depositor partial sequence | sequence record 57281 | ACOT4A sequence 1360 bps
CATATGCACCATCATCATCATCATTCTTCTGGTGTAGATCTGGGTACCGAGAACCTGTACTTCCAATCCA
TGTCAGCAACGCTGATCCTGGAGCCCCCAGGCCGCTGCTGCTGGAACGAGCCGGTGCGCATTGCCGTGCG
CGGCCTGGCCCCGGAGCAGCGGGTTACGCTGCGCGCGTCCCTGCGCGACGAGAAGGGCGCGCTCTTCCGG
GCCCACGCGCGCTACTGCGCCGACGCCTGCGGCGAGCTGGACCTGGAGCGCGCACCCGCGCTGGGCGGCA
GCTTCGCGGGACTCGAGCCCATGGGGCTGCTCTGGGCCCTGGAACCCGAGAAGCCTTTTTGGCGCTTCCT
GAAGCGGGACGTACAGATTCCTTTTGTCGTGGAGTTGGAGGTGCTGGACGGCCACGACCCCGAGCCTGGA
CGGCTGCTGTGCCAGGCGCAGCACGAGCGCCACTTCCTCCCGCCAGGGGTGCGGCGCCAGTCGGTGCGAG
CGGGCCGGGTGCGCGCCACGCTCTTCCTGCCGCCAGGACCTGGACCCTTCCCAGGGATCATTGACATCTT
TGGTATTGGAGGGGGCCTCTTGGAATATCGAGCCAGCCTCCTTGCTGGCCATGGCTTTGCCACGTTGGCT
CTAGCTTATTATAACTTTGAAGATCTCCCCAATAACATGGACAACATATCCCTGGAGTACTTCGAAGAAG
CCGTATGCTACATGCTTCAACATCCCCAGGTAAAAGGCCCAGGCATTGGGCTTTTGGGCATTTCTCTAGG
AGCTGATATTTGTCTCTCAATGGCCTCATTCTTGAAGAATGTCTCAGCCACAGTTTCCATCAATGGATCT
GGGATCAGTGGGAACACAGCCATCAACTATAAGCACAGTAGCATTCCACCATTGGGCTATGACCTGAGGA
GAATCAAGGTAGCTTTCTCAGGCCTCGTGGACATCGTGGATATAAGGAATGCTCTCGTAGGAGGGTACAA
GAACCCCAGCATGATTCCAATAGAGAAGGCCCAGGGGCCCATCCTGCTCATTGTTGGTCAGGATGACCAT
AACTGGAGAAGTGAGTTGTATGCCCAAACAGTCTCTGAACGGTTACAGGCCCATGGAAAGGAAAAACCCC
AGATCATCTGTTACCCTGGGACTGGGCATTACATCGAGCCTCCTTACTTCCCCCTGTGCCCAGCTTCCCT
TCACAGATTACTGAACAAACATGTTATATGGGGTGGGGAGCCCAGGGCTCATTCTAAGGCCCAGGAAGAT
GCCTGGAAGCAAATTCTAGCCTTCTTCTGCAAACACCTGGGAGGTACCCAGAAAACAGCTGTCCCTAAAT
TGTGACAGTAAAGGTGGATACGGATCCGAA
