>Addgene plasmid #42449 | ACOT4A | addgene partial sequence | sequence record 60167 | T7 5'-TAATACGACTCACTATAGGG-3'
ATTCCCCTCTAGAAATAATTTTGTTTAACTTTAAGAAGGAGATATACATATGCACCATCATCATCATCAT
TCTTCTGGTGTAGATCTGGGTACCGAGAACCTGTACTTCCAATCCATGTCAGCAACGCTGATCCTGGAGC
CCCCAGGCCGCTGCTGCTGGAACGAGCCGGTGCGCATTGCCGTGCGCGGCCTGGCCCCGGAGCAGCGGGT
TACGCTGCGCGCGTCCCTGCGCGACGAGAAGGGCGCGCTCTTCCGGGCCCACGCGCGCTACTGCGCCGAC
GCCTGCGGCGAGCTGGACCTGGAGCGCGCACCCGCGCTGGGCGGCAGCTTCGCGGGACTCGAGCCCATGG
GGCTGCTCTGGGCCCTGGAACCCGAGAAGCCTTTTTGGCGCTTCCTGAAGCGGGACGTACAGATTCCTTT
TGTCGTGGAGTTGGAGGTGCTGGACGGCCACGACCCCGAGCCTGGACGGCTGCTGTGCCAGGCGCAGCAC
GAGCGCCACTTCCTCCCGCCAGGGGTGTGGCGCCAGTCGGTGCGAGCGGGCCGGGTGCGCGCCACGCTCT
TCCTGCCGCCAGGACCTGGACCCTTCCCAGGGATCATTGACATCTTTGGTATTGGAGGGGGCCTCTTGGA
ATATCGAGCCAGCCTCCTTGCTGGCCATGGCTTTGCCACGTTGGCTCTAGCTTATTATAACTTTGAAGAT
CTCCCCAATAACATGGACAACNTATCCCTGGAGTACTTCGAAGAAGCCGTATGCTACATGCTTCAACATC
CCCAGGTAAAAGGCCCAGGCATTGGGCTTTTGGGCATTTCTCTAGGAGCTGATATTTGTCTCTCAATGGC
CTCATTCTTGAAGAATGTCTCAGCCACAGTTTCCATCAATGGATCTGGGATCAGTGGGAACACAGCCATC
AACTATAAGCACAGTAGCATT
