>Addgene plasmid #42449 | ACOT4A | addgene partial sequence | sequence record 60717 | T7term 5'-GCTAGTTATTGCTCAGCGG-3'
CTCCTTTCGGGCTTTGGTTAGCAGCCGGATCTCAGTGGTGGTGGTGGTGGTGCTCGAGTGCGGCCGCAAG
CTTGTCGACGGAGCTCGAATTCGGATCCGTATCCACCTTTACTGTCACAATTTAGGGACAGCTGTTTTCT
GGGTACCTCCCAGGTGTTTGCAGAAGAAGGCTAGAATTTGCTTCCAGGCATCTTCCTGGGCCTTAGAATG
AGCCCTGGGCTCCCCACCCCATATAACATGTTTGTTCAGTAATCTGTGAAGGGAAGCTGGGCACAGGGGG
AAGTAAGGAGGCTCGATGTAATGCCCAGTCCCAGGGTAACAGATGATCTGGGGTTTTTCCTTTCCATGGG
CCTGTAACCGTTCAGAGACTGTTTGGGCATACAACTCACTTCTCCAGTTATGGTCATCCTGACCAACAAT
GAGCAGGATGGGCCCCTGGGCCTTCTCTATTGGAATCATGCTGGGGTTCTTGTACCCTCCTACGAGAGCA
TTCCTTATATCCACGATGTCCACGAGGCCTGAGAAAGCTACCTTGATTCTCCTCAGGTCATAGCCCAATG
GTGGAATGCTACTGTGCTTATAGTTGATGGCTGTGTTCCCACTGATCCCAGATCCATTGATGGAAACTGT
GGCTGAGACATTCTTCAAGAATGAGGCCATTGAGAGACAAATATCAGCTCCTAGAGAAATGCCCAAAAGC
CCAATGCCTGGGCCTTTTACCTGGGGATGTTGAAGCATGTAGCATACGGCTTCTTCGAAGTACTCCAGGG
ATATGTTGTCCATGTTATTGGGGAGATCTTCAAAGTTATAATAAGCTAGAGCCAACGTGGCAAAGCCATG
GCCAGCAAGGAGGCTGGCTCGATATTCCAAGAGGCCCCCTCCAATACCAAAGATGTCAAT
